>Addgene plasmid #90945 | ZWILCH H11.1 gRNA | addgene full sequence | sequence record 182898 | Addgene NGS Result
TCAGTGAGCGAGGAAGCGGAAGAGCGCCCAATACGCAAACCGCCTCTCCCCGCGCGTTGGCCGATTCATT
AATGCAGCTGGCACGACAGGTTTCCCGACTGGAAAGCGGGCAGTGAGCGCAACGCAATTAATGTGAGTTA
GCTCACTCATTAGGCACCCCAGGCTTTACACTTTATGCTTCCGGCTCGTATGTTGTGTGGAATTGTGAGC
GGATAACAATTTCACACAGGAAACAGCTATGACCATGATTACGCCAAGCGCGCAATTAACCCTCACTAAA
GGGAACAAAAGCTGGAGCTGCAAGCTTAATGTAGTCTTATGCAATACTCTTGTAGTCTTGCAACATGGTA
ACGATGAGTTAGCAACATGCCTTACAAGGAGAGAAAAAGCACCGTGCATGCCGATTGGTGGAAGTAAGGT
GGTACGATCGTGCCTTATTAGGAAGGCAACAGACGGGTCTGACATGGATTGGACGAACCACTGAATTGCC
GCATTGCAGAGATATTGTATTTAAGTGCCTAGCTCGATACATAAACGGGTCTCTCTGGTTAGACCAGATC
TGAGCCTGGGAGCTCTCTGGCTAACTAGGGAACCCACTGCTTAAGCCTCAATAAAGCTTGCCTTGAGTGC
TTCAAGTAGTGTGTGCCCGTCTGTTGTGTGACTCTGGTAACTAGAGATCCCTCAGACCCTTTTAGTCAGT
GTGGAAAATCTCTAGCAGTGGCGCCCGAACAGGGACTTGAAAGCGAAAGGGAAACCAGAGGAGCTCTCTC
GACGCAGGACTCGGCTTGCTGAAGCGCGCACGGCAAGAGGCGAGGGGCGGCGACTGGTGAGTACGCCAAA
AATTTTGACTAGCGGAGGCTAGAAGGAGAGAGATGGGTGCGAGAGCGTCAGTATTAAGCGGGGGAGAATT
AGATCGCGATGGGAAAAAATTCGGTTAAGGCCAGGGGGAAAGAAAAAATATAAATTAAAACATATAGTAT
GGGCAAGCAGGGAGCTAGAACGATTCGCAGTTAATCCTGGCCTGTTAGAAACATCAGAAGGCTGTAGACA
AATACTGGGACAGCTACAACCATCCCTTCAGACAGGATCAGAAGAACTTAGATCATTATATAATACAGTA
GCAACCCTCTATTGTGTGCATCAAAGGATAGAGATAAAAGACACCAAGGAAGCTTTAGACAAGATAGAGG
AAGAGCAAAACAAAAGTAAGACCACCGCACAGCAAGCGGCCGCTGATCTTCAGACCTGGAGGAGGAGATA
TGAGGGACAATTGGAGAAGTGAATTATATAAATATAAAGTAGTAAAAATTGAACCATTAGGAGTAGCACC
CACCAAGGCAAAGAGAAGAGTGGTGCAGAGAGAAAAAAGAGCAGTGGGAATAGGAGCTTTGTTCCTTGGG
TTCTTGGGAGCAGCAGGAAGCACTATGGGCGCAGCGTCAATGACGCTGACGGTACAGGCCAGACAATTAT
TGTCTGGTATAGTGCAGCAGCAGAACAATTTGCTGAGGGCTATTGAGGCGCAACAGCATCTGTTGCAACT
CACAGTCTGGGGCATCAAGCAGCTCCAGGCAAGAATCCTGGCTGTGGAAAGATACCTAAAGGATCAACAG
CTCCTGGGGATTTGGGGTTGCTCTGGAAAACTCATTTGCACCACTGCTGTGCCTTGGAATGCTAGTTGGA
GTAATAAATCTCTGGAACAGATTTGGAATCACACGACCTGGATGGAGTGGGACAGAGAAATTAACAATTA
CACAAGCTTAATACACTCCTTAATTGAAGAATCGCAAAACCAGCAAGAAAAGAATGAACAAGAATTATTG
GAATTAGATAAATGGGCAAGTTTGTGGAATTGGTTTAACATAACAAATTGGCTGTGGTATATAAAATTAT
TCATAATGATAGTAGGAGGCTTGGTAGGTTTAAGAATAGTTTTTGCTGTACTTTCTATAGTGAATAGAGT
TAGGCAGGGATATTCACCATTATCGTTTCAGACCCACCTCCCAACCCCGAGGGGACCCAGAGAGGGCCTA
TTTCCCATGATTCCTTCATATTTGCATATACGATACAAGGCTGTTAGAGAGATAATTAGAATTAATTTGA
CTGTAAACACAAAGATATTAGTACAAAATACGTGACGTAGAAAGTAATAATTTCTTGGGTAGTTTGCAGT
TTTAAAATTATGTTTTAAAATGGACTATCATATGCTTACCGTAACTTGAAAGTATTTCGATTTCTTGGCT
TTATATATCTTGTGGAAAGGACGAAACACCGCAAGTGCAGTTGATCAGCAAGTTTAAGAGCTATGCTGGA
AACAGCATAGCAAGTTTAAATAAGGCTAGTCCGTTATCAACTTGAAAAAGTGGCACCGAGTCGGTGCTTT
TTTTGAATTCTAGATCTTGAGACAAATGGCAGTATTCATCCACAATTTTAAAAGAAAAGGGGGGATTGGG
GGGTACAGTGCAGGGGAAAGAATAGTAGACATAATAGCAACAGACATACAAACTAAAGAATTACAAAAAC
AAATTACAAAAATTCAAAATTTTCGGGTTTATTACAGGGACAGCAGAGATCCACTTTGGCGCCGGCTCGA
GTGGCTCCGGTGCCCGTCAGTGGGCAGAGCGCACATCGCCCACAGTCCCCGAGAAGTTGGGGGGAGGGGT
CGGCAATTGAACCGGTGCCTAGAGAAGGTGGCGCGGGGTAAACTGGGAAAGTGATGTCGTGTACTGGCTC
CGCCTTTTTCCCGAGGGTGGGGGAGAACCGTATATAAGTGCAGTAGTCGCCGTGAACGTTCTTTTTCGCA
ACGGGTTTGCCGCCAGAACACAGGTGTCGTGACGCGGGATCCGCCACCATGACCGAGTACAAGCCCACGG
TGCGCCTCGCCACCCGCGACGACGTCCCCAGGGCCGTACGCACCCTCGCCGCCGCGTTCGCCGACTACCC
CGCCACGCGCCACACCGTCGATCCGGACCGCCACATCGAGCGGGTCACCGAGCTGCAAGAACTCTTCCTC
ACGCGCGTCGGGCTCGACATCGGCAAGGTGTGGGTCGCGGACGACGGCGCCGCGGTGGCGGTCTGGACCA
CGCCGGAGAGCGTCGAAGCGGGGGCGGTGTTCGCCGAGATCGGCCCGCGCATGGCCGAGTTGAGCGGTTC
CCGGCTGGCCGCGCAGCAACAGATGGAAGGCCTCCTGGCGCCGCACCGGCCCAAGGAGCCCGCGTGGTTC
CTGGCCACCGTCGGAGTCTCGCCCGACCACCAGGGCAAGGGTCTGGGCAGCGCCGTCGTGCTCCCCGGAG
TGGAGGCGGCCGAGCGCGCCGGGGTGCCCGCCTTCCTGGAGACCTCCGCGCCCCGCAACCTCCCCTTCTA
CGAGCGGCTCGGCTTCACCGTCACCGCCGACGTCGAGGTGCCCGAAGGACCGCGCACCTGGTGCATGACC
CGCAAGCCCGGTGCCTGAACGCGTTAAGTCGACAATCAACCTCTGGATTACAAAATTTGTGAAAGATTGA
CTGGTATTCTTAACTATGTTGCTCCTTTTACGCTATGTGGATACGCTGCTTTAATGCCTTTGTATCATGC
TATTGCTTCCCGTATGGCTTTCATTTTCTCCTCCTTGTATAAATCCTGGTTGCTGTCTCTTTATGAGGAG
TTGTGGCCCGTTGTCAGGCAACGTGGCGTGGTGTGCACTGTGTTTGCTGACGCAACCCCCACTGGTTGGG
GCATTGCCACCACCTGTCAGCTCCTTTCCGGGACTTTCGCTTTCCCCCTCCCTATTGCCACGGCGGAACT
CATCGCCGCCTGCCTTGCCCGCTGCTGGACAGGGGCTCGGCTGTTGGGCACTGACAATTCCGTGGTGTTG
TCGGGGAAATCATCGTCCTTTCCTTGGCTGCTCGCCTGTGTTGCCACCTGGATTCTGCGCGGGACGTCCT
TCTGCTACGTCCCTTCGGCCCTCAATCCAGCGGACCTTCCTTCCCGCGGCCTGCTGCCGGCTCTGCGGCC
TCTTCCGCGTCTTCGCCTTCGCCCTCAGACGAGTCGGATCTCCCTTTGGGCCGCCTCCCCGCGTCGACTT
TAAGACCAATGACTTACAAGGCAGCTGTAGATCTTAGCCACTTTTTAAAAGAAAAGGGGGGACTGGAAGG
GCTAATTCACTCCCAACGAAGACAAGATCTGCTTTTTGCTTGTACTGGGTCTCTCTGGTTAGACCAGATC
TGAGCCTGGGAGCTCTCTGGCTAACTAGGGAACCCACTGCTTAAGCCTCAATAAAGCTTGCCTTGAGTGC
TTCAAGTAGTGTGTGCCCGTCTGTTGTGTGACTCTGGTAACTAGAGATCCCTCAGACCCTTTTAGTCAGT
GTGGAAAATCTCTAGCAGTACGTATAGTAGTTCATGTCATCTTATTATTCAGTATTTATAACTTGCAAAG
AAATGAATATCAGAGAGTGAGAGGAACTTGTTTATTGCAGCTTATAATGGTTACAAATAAAGCAATAGCA
TCACAAATTTCACAAATAAAGCATTTTTTTCACTGCATTCTAGTTGTGGTTTGTCCAAACTCATCAATGT
ATCTTATCATGTCTGGCTCTAGCTATCCCGCCCCTAACTCCGCCCATCCCGCCCCTAACTCCGCCCAGTT
CCGCCCATTCTCCGCCCCATGGCTGACTAATTTTTTTTATTTATGCAGAGGCCGAGGCCGCCTCGGCCTC
TGAGCTATTCCAGAAGTAGTGAGGAGGCTTTTTTGGAGGCCTAGGGACGTACCCAATTCGCCCTATAGTG
AGTCGTATTACGCGCGCTCACTGGCCGTCGTTTTACAACGTCGTGACTGGGAAAACCCTGGCGTTACCCA
ACTTAATCGCCTTGCAGCACATCCCCCTTTCGCCAGCTGGCGTAATAGCGAAGAGGCCCGCACCGATCGC
CCTTCCCAACAGTTGCGCAGCCTGAATGGCGAATGGG
[124 nt withheld, positions 4938-5061]
C
[91 nt withheld, positions 5063-5153]
A
[49 nt withheld, positions 5155-5203]
CCTTTGACGTTGGAGTCCACGTTCTTT
[37 nt withheld, positions 5231-5267]
ACCCTATCTCGGTCTATTCTTTTGATTTATAAGGGATTTTGCCGATTTCGGCCTATTGGTTAAAAAATGA
GCTGATTTAACAAAAATTTAACGCGAATTTTAACAAAATATTAACGCTTACAATTTAGGTGGCACTTTTC
GGGGAAATGTGCGCGGAACCCCTATTTGTTTATTTTTCTAAATACATTCAAATATGTATCCGCTCATGAG
ACAATAACCCTGATAAATGCTTCAATAATATTGAAAAAGGAAGAGTATGAGTATTCAACATTTCCGTGTC
GCCCTTATTCCCTTTTTTGCGGCATTTTGCCTTCCTGTTTTTGCTCACCCAGAAACGCTGGTGAAAGTAA
AAGATGCTGAAGATCAGTTGGGTGCACGAGTGGGTTACATCGAACTGGATCTCAACAGCGGTAAGATCCT
TGAGAGTTTTCGCCCCGAAGAACGTTTTCCAATGATGAGCACTTTTAAAGTTCTGCTATGTGGCGCGGTA
TTATCCCGTATTGACGCCGGGCAAGAGCAACTCGGTCGCCGCATACACTATTCTCAGAATGACTTGGTTG
AGTACTCACCAGTCACAGAAAAGCATCTTACGGATGGCATGACAGTAAGAGAATTATGCAGTGCTGCCAT
AACCATGAGTGATAACACTGCGGCCAACTTACTTCTGACAACGATCGGAGGACCGAAGGAGCTAACCGCT
TTTTTGCACAACATGGGGGATCATGTAACTCGCCTTGATCGTTGGGAACCGGAGCTGAATGAAGCCATAC
CAAACGACGAGCGTGACACCACGATGCCTGTAGCAATGGCAACAACGTTGCGCAAACTATTAACTGGCGA
ACTACTTACTCTAGCTTCCCGGCAACAATTAATAGACTGGATGGAGGCGGATAAAGTTGCAGGACCACTT
CTGCGCTCGGCCCTTCCGGCTGGCTGGTTTATTGCTGATAAATCTGGAGCCGGTGAGCGTGGGTCTCGCG
GTATCATTGCAGCACTGGGGCCAGATGGTAAGCCCTCCCGTATCGTAGTTATCTACACGACGGGGAGTCA
GGCAACTATGGATGAACGAAATAGACAGATCGCTGAGATAGGTGCCTCACTGATTAAGCATTGGTAACTG
TCAGACCAAGTTTACTCATATATACTTTAGATTGATTTAAAACTTCATTTTTAATTTAAAAGGATCTAGG
TGAAGATCCTTTTTGATAATCTCATGACCAAAATCCCTTAACGTGAGTTTTCGTTCCACTGAGCGTCAGA
CCCCGTAGAAAAGATCAAAGGATCTTCTTGAGATCCTTTTTTTCTGCGCGTAATCTGCTGCTTGCAAACA
AAAAAACCACCGCTACCAGCGGTGGTTTGTTTGCCGGATCAAGAGCTACCAACTCTTTTTCCGAAGGTAA
CTGGCTTCAGCAGAGCGCAGATACCAAATACTGTTCTTCTAGTGTAGCCGTAGTTAGGCCACCACTTCAA
GAACTCTGTAGCACCGCCTACATACCTCGCTCTGCTAATCCTGTTACCAGTGGCTGCTGCCAGTGGCGAT
AAGTCGTGTCTTACCGGGTTGGACTCAAGACGATAGTTACCGGATAAGGCGCAGCGGTCGGGCTGAACGG
GGGGTTCGTGCACACAGCCCAGCTTGGAGCGAACGACCTACACCGAACTGAGATACCTACAGCGTGAGCT
ATGAGAAAGCGCCACGCTTCCCGAAGGGAGAAAGGCGGACAGGTATCCGGTAAGCGGCAGGGTCGGAACA
GGAGAGCGCACGAGGGAGCTTCCAGGGGGAAACGCCTGGTATCTTTATAGTCCTGTCGGGTTTCGCCACC
TCTGACTTGAGCGTCGATTTTTGTGATGCTCGTCAGGGGGGCGGAGCCTATGGAAAAACGCCAGCAACGC
GGCCTTTTTACGGTTCCTGGCCTTTTGCTGGCCTTTTGCTCACATGTTCTTTCCTGCGTTATCCCCTGAT
TCTGTGGATAACCGTATTACCGCCTTTGAGTGAGCTGATACCGCTCGCCGCAGCCGAACGACCGAGCGCA
GCGAG
Features (pLannotate 1.2.2; 27 found; start..end, strand, type, name):
     24..116     +  CDS            lacI (fragment): lac repressor; lacI; The lac repressor binds to the lac operator to inhibit transcription in E. coli. This inhibition can be relieved by adding lactose or isopropyl-β-D-thiogalactopyranoside (IPTG).
    129..150     +  protein_bind   CAP binding site: CAP binding activates transcription in the presence of cAMP. E. coli catabolite activator protein
    165..195     +  promoter       lac promoter: promoter for the E. coli lac operon
    203..219     +  protein_bind   lac operator: The lac repressor binds to the lac operator to inhibit transcription in E. coli. This inhibition can be relieved by adding lactose or isopropyl-β-D-thiogalactopyranoside (IPTG). lac repressor encoded by lacI
    264..282     +  promoter       T3 promoter: promoter for bacteriophage T3 RNA polymerase
    310..536     +  promoter       RSV promoter: Rous sarcoma virus enhancer/promoter
    537..717     +  LTR            5' LTR (truncated): truncated 5' long terminal repeat (LTR) from HIV-1
    764..889     +  misc_feature   HIV-1 Ψ: packaging signal of human immunodeficiency virus type 1
    873..1236    +  CDS            HIV-1 gag (fragment): gag protein from human immunodeficiency virus 1; gag
   1382..1615    +  misc_feature   RRE: The Rev response element (RRE) of HIV-1 allows for Rev-dependent mRNA export from the nucleus to the cytoplasm.
   1992..2018    +  CDS            Rev (fragment): human immunodeficiency virus 1 (HIV-1) Rev protein; rev; enhances nuclear export of unspliced and incompletely spliced viral mRNAs
   2022..2262    +  promoter       U6 promoter: RNA polymerase III promoter for human U6 snRNA
   2310..2377    +  misc_RNA       tracrRNA (fragment): trans-activating CRISPR RNA for the Streptococcus pyogenes CRISPR/Cas9 system
   2426..2543    +  misc_feature   cPPT/CTS: central polypurine tract and central termination sequence of HIV-1
   2612..2823    +  promoter       EF-1α core promoter: core promoter for human elongation factor EF-1α
   2849..3448    +  CDS            PuroR (fragment): puromycin N-acetyltransferase; pac from Streptomyces; confers resistance to puromycin
   3464..4052    +  misc_feature   WPRE: woodchuck hepatitis virus posttranscriptional regulatory element
   4103..4122    +  misc_feature   cPPT/CTS (fragment): central polypurine tract and central termination sequence of HIV-1
   4124..4357    +  LTR            3' LTR (ΔU3): self-inactivating 3' long terminal repeat (LTR) from HIV-1
   4435..4556    +  polyA_signal   SV40 poly(A) signal: SV40 polyadenylation signal
   4596..4731    +  rep_origin     SV40 ori: SV40 origin of replication
   4752..4770    -  promoter       T7 promoter: promoter for bacteriophage T7 RNA polymerase
   4778..4933    +  CDS            lacZα (fragment): LacZα fragment of β-galactosidase; lacZ fragment
   4938..5366    +  rep_origin     f1 ori (sequence partly withheld): f1 bacteriophage origin of replication; arrow indicates direction of (+) strand synthesis
   5419..5523    +  promoter       AmpR promoter: bla
   5524..6384    +  CDS            AmpR: β-lactamase; bla; confers resistance to ampicillin, carbenicillin, and related antibiotics
   6555..7143    +  rep_origin     ori: high-copy-number ColE1/pMB1/pBR322/pUC origin of replication
