[The description below was written by a language model from this plasmid's Addgene catalogue record and pLannotate feature annotations shown in this document.]
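Description:
ZWILCH H11.1 gRNA is a third-generation lentiviral CRISPR guide plasmid built on the pLenti-sgRNA backbone, carrying a single guide RNA directed against human ZWILCH. The guide oligonucleotide was inserted between two BsmBI sites that were destroyed during cloning, placing the spacer directly downstream of the human U6 RNA polymerase III promoter and upstream of the Streptococcus pyogenes sgRNA scaffold (annotated as a tracrRNA fragment). The plasmid encodes no Cas9, so the nuclease must be supplied separately, for example by a Cas9-expressing cell line.

The lentiviral transfer cassette has the usual self-inactivating architecture. An RSV promoter drives a truncated HIV-1 5' LTR, so genomic RNA is produced independently of Tat. This is followed by the Ψ packaging signal with a partial gag sequence, the Rev response element for nuclear export, and a cPPT/CTS element that aids nuclear import. Downstream of the guide cassette, an EF-1α core promoter expresses puromycin N-acetyltransferase for selecting transduced mammalian cells, with a WPRE to enhance transcript expression, and the cassette ends in a ΔU3 3' LTR. Outside the viral region lie an SV40 poly(A) signal and SV40 origin, an f1 origin, ampicillin resistance for bacterial selection, and a high-copy ColE1/pUC origin; the lac-derived fragments and T3/T7 promoters are backbone remnants.

The sequenced record is 7,302 nt, shorter than the 9,151 bp listed for the empty backbone; the record does not explain the difference. The plasmid belongs to a guide series used to generate knockout human cell lines for a large-scale analysis of cell-cycle genes and p53-dependent responses to cell-cycle defects.
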