Addgene plasmid #90945: ZWILCH H11.1 gRNA
Purpose: 3rd generation lentiviral gRNA plasmid targeting human ZWILCH
Depositing lab: Iain Cheeseman. Depositing organization: Whitehead Institute for Biomedical Research. Publication: Large-Scale Analysis of CRISPR/Cas9 Cell-Cycle Knockouts Reveals the Diversity of p53-Dependent Responses to Cell-Cycle Defects. McKinley KL, Cheeseman IM. Dev Cell. 2017 Feb 27;40(4):405-420.e2. doi: 10.1016/j.devcel.2017.01.012. Epub 2017 Feb 16. PubMed 28216383.
Backbone
  Vector backbone: pLenti-sgRNA
  Backbone manufacturer: Eric Lander & David Sabatini labs (Addgene plasmid #71409)
  Backbone size w/o insert (bp): 9151
  Vector type: Lentiviral, CRISPR
  Selectable markers: Puromycin
Growth in bacteria
  Bacterial resistance: Ampicillin, 100 μg/mL
  Growth temperature: 37°C
  Growth strain: NEB Stable
  Copy number: Unknown
Gene/Insert
  Gene/Insert name: ZWILCH (Guide Designation H11.1) (alt name: pKMKO series)
  gRNA/shRNA sequence: CACCgCAAGTGCAGTTGATCAGCAA
  Species: H. sapiens (human)
  Promoter: U6
  Cloning method: Restriction Enzyme; 5′ cloning site BsmBI (destroyed during cloning); 3′ cloning site BsmBI (destroyed during cloning)
  Sequencing primers: 5′ hU6-F (5'-GAGGGCCTATTTCCCATGATT-3'); 3′ EF1a-R (5'-CACGGCGACTACTGCACTTA-3')
Terms and licenses: Academic/Nonprofit Terms; Industry Terms: Not Available to Industry
Depositor comments: Please note that gRNA target sequence listed is not strictly the 20nt spacer sequence, but also contains the 5' BsmBI overhang. For more information about knockout human cell lines generated using this plasmid, please see http://cellcycleknockouts.wi.mit.edu/ .
How to cite: ZWILCH H11.1 gRNA was a gift from Iain Cheeseman (Addgene plasmid # 90945 ; http://n2t.net/addgene:90945 ; RRID:Addgene_90945)
